>Addgene plasmid #109055 | pET22b-ecDHFR | addgene full sequence | sequence record 209085 | Addgene NGS Result
GAGTGAGCTAACTTACATTAATTGCGTTGCGCTCACTGCCCGCTTTCCAGTCGGGAAACCTGTCGTGCCA
GCTGCATTAATGAATCGGCCAACGCGCGGGGAGAGGCGGTTTGCGTATTGGGCGCCAGGGTGGTTTTTCT
TTTCACCAGTGAGACGGGCAACAGCTGATTGCCCTTCACCGCCTGGCCCTGAGAGAGTTGCAGCAAGCGG
TCCACGCTGGTTTGCCCCAGCAGGCGAAAATCCTGTTTGATGGTGGTTAACGGCGGGATATAACATGAGC
TGTCTTCGGTATCGTCGTATCCCACTACCGAGATATCCGCACCAACGCGCAGCCCGGACTCGGTAATGGC
GCGCATTGCGCCCAGCGCCATCTGATCGTTGGCAACCAGCATCGCAGTGGGAACGATGCCCTCATTCAGC
ATTTGCATGGTTTGTTGAAAACCGGACATGGCACTCCAGTCGCCTTCCCGTTCCGCTATCGGCTGAATTT
GATTGCGAGTGAGATATTTATGCCAGCCAGCCAGACGCAGACGCGCCGAGACAGAACTTAATGGGCCCGC
TAACAGCGCGATTTGCTGGTGACCCAATGCGACCAGATGCTCCACGCCCAGTCGCGTACCGTCTTCATGG
GAGAAAATAATACTGTTGATGGGTGTCTGGTCAGAGACATCAAGAAATAACGCCGGAACATTAGTGCAGG
CAGCTTCCACAGCAATGGCATCCTGGTCATCCAGCGGATAGTTAATGATCAGCCCACTGACGCGTTGCGC
GAGAAGATTGTGCACCGCCGCTTTACAGGCTTCGACGCCGCTTCGTTCTACCATCGACACCACCACGCTG
GCACCCAGTTGATCGGCGCGAGATTTAATCGCCGCGACAATTTGCGACGGCGCGTGCAGGGCCAGACTGG
AGGTGGCAACGCCAATCAGCAACGACTGTTTGCCCGCCAGTTGTTGTGCCACGCGGTTGGGAATGTAATT
CAGCTCCGCCATCGCCGCTTCCACTTTTTCCCGCGTTTTCGCAGAAACGTGGCTGGCCTGGTTCACCACG
CGGGAAACGGTCTGATAAGAGACACCGGCATACTCTGCGACATCGTATAACGTTACTGGTTTCACATTCA
CCACCCTGAATTGACTCTCTTCCGGGCGCTATCATGCCATACCGCGAAAGGTTTTGCGCCATTCGATGGT
GTCCGGGATCTCGACGCTCTCCCTTATGCGACTCCTGCATTAGGAAGCAGCCCAGTAGTAGGTTGAGGCC
GTTGAGCACCGCCGCCGCAAGGAATGGTGCATGCAAGGAGATGGCGCCCAACAGTCCCCCGGCCACGGGG
CCTGCCACCATACCCACGCCGAAACAAGCGCTCATGAGCCCGAAGTGGCGAGCCCGATCTTCCCCATCGG
TGATGTCGGCGATATAGGCGCCAGCAACCGCACCTGTGGCGCCGGTGATGCCGGCCACGATGCGTCCGGC
GTAGAGGATCGAGATCTCGATCCCGCGAAATTAATACGACTCACTATAGGGGAATTGTGAGCGGATAACA
ATTCCCCTCTAGAAATAATTTTGTTTAACTTTAAGAAGGAGATATACATATGATCAGTCTGATTGCGGCG
CTAGCGGTAGATCGCGTTATCGGCATGGAAAACGCCATGCCATGGAACCTGCCTGCCGATCTCGCCTGGT
TTAAACGCAACACCTTAAATAAACCCGTGATTATGGGGCGCCATACCTGGGAATCAATCGGTAGGCCTTT
GCCCGGCCGCAAAAATATTATCCTCAGCAGTCAACCCGGGACCGATGATCGGGTTACCTGGGTTAAATCG
GTCGACGAAGCCATCGCGGCGTGTGGTGACGTACCAGAAATCATGGTGATTGGCGGCGGACGCGTTTATG
AACAGTTCTTGCCAAAAGCGCAAAAACTGTATCTGACGCATATCGATGCAGAAGTGGAAGGCGACACCCA
TTTTCCGGATTACGAGCCGGATGACTGGGAATCGGTATTCAGCGAATTCCACGATGCTGATGCGCAGAAC
TCGCATAGCTATTGTTTCGAAATCCTCGAGCGTCGTTAAGGATCCGAATTCGAGCTCCGTCGACAAGCTT
GCGGCCGCACTCGAGCACCACCACCACCACCACTGAGATCCGGCTGCTAACAAAGCCCGAAAGGAAGCTG
AGTTGGCTGCTGCCACCGCTGAGCAATAACTAGCATAACCCCTTGGGGCCTCTAAACGGGTCTTGAGGGG
TTTTTTGCTGAAAGGAGGAACTATATCCGGATTGGCGAATGGG
[124 nt withheld, positions 2284-2407]
C
[91 nt withheld, positions 2409-2499]
A
[49 nt withheld, positions 2501-2549]
CCTTTGACGTTGGAGTCCACGTTCTTT
[37 nt withheld, positions 2577-2613]
ACCCTATCTCGGTCTATTCTTTTGATTTATAAGGGATTTTGCCGATTTCGGCCTATTGGTTAAAAAATGA
GCTGATTTAACAAAAATTTAACGCGAATTTTAACAAAATATTAACGCTTACAATTTAGGTGGCACTTTTC
GGGGAAATGTGCGCGGAACCCCTATTTGTTTATTTTTCTAAATACATTCAAATATGTATCCGCTCATGAG
ACAATAACCCTGATAAATGCTTCAATAATATTGAAAAAGGAAGAGTATGAGTATTCAACATTTCCGTGTC
GCCCTTATTCCCTTTTTTGCGGCATTTTGCCTTCCTGTTTTTGCTCACCCAGAAACGCTGGTGAAAGTAA
AAGATGCTGAAGATCAGTTGGGTGCACGAGTGGGTTACATCGAACTGGATCTCAACAGCGGTAAGATCCT
TGAGAGTTTTCGCCCCGAAGAACGTTTTCCAATGATGAGCACTTTTAAAGTTCTGCTATGTGGCGCGGTA
TTATCCCGTATTGACGCCGGGCAAGAGCAACTCGGTCGCCGCATACACTATTCTCAGAATGACTTGGTTG
AGTACTCACCAGTCACAGAAAAGCATCTTACGGATGGCATGACAGTAAGAGAATTATGCAGTGCTGCCAT
AACCATGAGTGATAACACTGCGGCCAACTTACTTCTGACAACGATCGGAGGACCGAAGGAGCTAACCGCT
TTTTTGCACAACATGGGGGATCATGTAACTCGCCTTGATCGTTGGGAACCGGAGCTGAATGAAGCCATAC
CAAACGACGAGCGTGACACCACGATGCCTGCAGCAATGGCAACAACGTTGCGCAAACTATTAACTGGCGA
ACTACTTACTCTAGCTTCCCGGCAACAATTAATAGACTGGATGGAGGCGGATAAAGTTGCAGGACCACTT
CTGCGCTCGGCCCTTCCGGCTGGCTGGTTTATTGCTGATAAATCTGGAGCCGGTGAGCGTGGGTCTCGCG
GTATCATTGCAGCACTGGGGCCAGATGGTAAGCCCTCCCGTATCGTAGTTATCTACACGACGGGGAGTCA
GGCAACTATGGATGAACGAAATAGACAGATCGCTGAGATAGGTGCCTCACTGATTAAGCATTGGTAACTG
TCAGACCAAGTTTACTCATATATACTTTAGATTGATTTAAAACTTCATTTTTAATTTAAAAGGATCTAGG
TGAAGATCCTTTTTGATAATCTCATGACCAAAATCCCTTAACGTGAGTTTTCGTTCCACTGAGCGTCAGA
CCCCGTAGAAAAGATCAAAGGATCTTCTTGAGATCCTTTTTTTCTGCGCGTAATCTGCTGCTTGCAAACA
AAAAAACCACCGCTACCAGCGGTGGTTTGTTTGCCGGATCAAGAGCTACCAACTCTTTTTCCGAAGGTAA
CTGGCTTCAGCAGAGCGCAGATACCAAATACTGTCCTTCTAGTGTAGCCGTAGTTAGGCCACCACTTCAA
GAACTCTGTAGCACCGCCTACATACCTCGCTCTGCTAATCCTGTTACCAGTGGCTGCTGCCAGTGGCGAT
AAGTCGTGTCTTACCGGGTTGGACTCAAGACGATAGTTACCGGATAAGGCGCAGCGGTCGGGCTGAACGG
GGGGTTCGTGCACACAGCCCAGCTTGGAGCGAACGACCTACACCGAACTGAGATACCTACAGCGTGAGCT
ATGAGAAAGCGCCACGCTTCCCGAAGGGAGAAAGGCGGACAGGTATCCGGTAAGCGGCAGGGTCGGAACA
GGAGAGCGCACGAGGGAGCTTCCAGGGGGAAACGCCTGGTATCTTTATAGTCCTGTCGGGTTTCGCCACC
TCTGACTTGAGCGTCGATTTTTGTGATGCTCGTCAGGGGGGCGGAGCCTATGGAAAAACGCCAGCAACGC
GGCCTTTTTACGGTTCCTGGCCTTTTGCTGGCCTTTTGCTCACATGTTCTTTCCTGCGTTATCCCCTGAT
TCTGTGGATAACCGTATTACCGCCTTTGAGTGAGCTGATACCGCTCGCCGCAGCCGAACGACCGAGCGCA
GCGAGTCAGTGAGCGAGGAAGCGGAAGAGCGCCTGATGCGGTATTTTCTCCTTACGCATCTGTGCGGTAT
TTCACACCGCAATGGTGCACTCTCAGTACAATCTGCTCTGATGCCGCATAGTTAAGCCAGTATACACTCC
GCTATCGCTACGTGACTGGGTCATGGCTGCGCCCCGACACCCGCCAACACCCGCTGACGCGCCCTGACGG
GCTTGTCTGCTCCCGGCATCCGCTTACAGACAAGCTGTGACCGTCTCCGGGAGCTGCATGTGTCAGAGGT
TTTCACCGTCATCACCGAAACGCGCGAGGCAGCTGCGGTAAAGCTCATCAGCGTGGTCGTGAAGCGATTC
ACAGATGTCTGCCTGTTCATCCGCGTCCAGCTCGTTGAGTTTCTCCAGAAGCGTTAATGTCTGGCTTCTG
ATAAAGCGGGCCATGTTAAGGGCGGTTTTTTCCTGTTTGGTCACTGATGCCTCCGTGTAAGGGGGATTTC
TGTTCATGGGGGTAATGATACCGATGAAACGAGAGAGGATGCTCACGATACGGGTTACTGATGATGAACA
TGCCCGGTTACTGGAACGTTGTGAGGGTAAACAACTGGCGGTATGGATGCGGCGGGACCAGAGAAAAATC
ACTCAGGGTCAATGCCAGCGCTTCGTTAATACAGATGTAGGTGTTCCACAGGGTAGCCAGCAGCATCCTG
CGATGCAGATCCGGAACATAATGGTGCAGGGCGCTGACTTCCGCGTTTCCAGACTTTACGAAACACGGAA
ACCGAAGACCATTCATGTTGTTGCTCAGGTCGCAGACGTTTTGCAGCAGCAGTCGCTTCACGTTCGCTCG
CGTATCGGTGATTCATTCTGCTAACCAGTAAGGCAACCCCGCCAGCCTAGCCGGGTCCTCAACGACAGGA
GCACGATCATGCGCACCCGTGGGGCCGCCATGCCGGCGATAATGGCCTGCTTCTCGCCGAAACGTTTGGT
GGCGGGACCAGTGACGAAGGCTTGAGCGAGGGCGTGCAAGATTCCGAATACCGCAAGCGACAGGCCGATC
ATCGTCGCGCTCCAGCGAAAGCGGTCCTCGCCGAAAATGACCCAGAGCGCTGCCGGCACCTGTCCTACGA
GTTGCATGATAAAGAAGACAGTCATAAGTGCGGCGACGATAGTCATGCCCCGCGCCCACCGGAAGGAGCT
GACTGGGTTGAAGGCTCTCAAGGGCATCGGTCGAGATCCCGGTGCCTAAT
Features (pLannotate 1.2.2; 19 found; start..end, strand, type, name):
     33..1115    -  CDS            lacI: lac repressor; lacI; The lac repressor binds to the lac operator to inhibit transcription in E. coli. This inhibition can be relieved by adding lactose or isopropyl-β-D-thiogalactopyranoside (IPTG).
   1116..1193    -  promoter       lacI promoter: lacI
   1201..1480    -  CDS            TcR (fragment): tetracycline efflux protein; tet; confers resistance to tetracycline
   1502..1520    +  promoter       T7 promoter: promoter for bacteriophage T7 RNA polymerase
   1521..1545    +  protein_bind   lac operator: The lac repressor binds to the lac operator to inhibit transcription in E. coli. This inhibition can be relieved by adding lactose or isopropyl-β-D-thiogalactopyranoside (IPTG). lac repressor encoded by lacI
   1560..1582    +  RBS            RBS: efficient ribosome binding site from bacteriophage T7 gene 10 (Olins and Rangwala, 1989)
   1590..2066    +  CDS            folA: DYR_ECOLI - Also known as tmrA. Experimental evidence at protein level: Swiss-Prot protein existence level 1. Key enzyme in folate metabolism. Catalyzes an essential reaction for de novo glycine and purine synthesis, and for DNA precursor synthesis. From Escherichia coli (strain K12).
   2116..2133    +  CDS            9xHis (fragment): 9xHis affinity tag
   2143..2192    +  CDS            SET1 (fragment): solubility-enhancement tag derived from T7 phage gene 10B
   2200..2247    +  terminator     T7 terminator: transcription terminator for bacteriophage T7 RNA polymerase
   2284..2712    +  rep_origin     f1 ori (sequence partly withheld): f1 bacteriophage origin of replication; arrow indicates direction of (+) strand synthesis
   2765..2869    +  promoter       AmpR promoter: bla
   2870..3730    +  CDS            AmpR: β-lactamase; bla; confers resistance to ampicillin, carbenicillin, and related antibiotics
   3901..4489    +  rep_origin     ori: high-copy-number ColE1/pMB1/pBR322/pUC origin of replication
   4675..4814    -  misc_feature   bom: basis of mobility region from pBR322
   4916..5107    -  CDS            rop: Rop protein, which maintains plasmids at low copy number; rop
   5124..5504    +  CDS            YPB1_ECOLX: Protein predicted: Swiss-Prot protein existence level 4. From Escherichia coli.
   5576..5867    -  CDS            TcR (fragment): tetracycline efflux protein; tet; confers resistance to tetracycline
   5882..20      -  protein_bind   CAP binding site (across the origin): CAP binding activates transcription in the presence of cAMP. E. coli catabolite activator protein
