[The description below was written by a language model from this plasmid's Addgene catalogue record and pLannotate feature annotations shown in this document.]
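Description:
pET22b-ecDHFR is a bacterial expression plasmid built on the Novagen pET22b backbone and carrying the Escherichia coli folA gene, which encodes dihydrofolate reductase (DHFR), a key enzyme of folate metabolism needed for glycine, purine and DNA precursor synthesis. The roughly 480 bp coding sequence was inserted between the NdeI and BamHI sites, both of which remain intact. Because cloning at NdeI places the insert at the vector's start codon, directly downstream of the T7 gene 10 ribosome binding site, no N-terminal leader is annotated ahead of folA.

Transcription is driven by a T7 promoter followed by a lac operator and ends at the T7 terminator. The plasmid also carries lacI with its own promoter, so expression stays repressed until IPTG is added in a host that supplies T7 RNA polymerase. A His-tag sequence from the vector is annotated about 50 bp downstream of the folA coding region. Since folA is annotated as a separate, full-length open reading frame, the protein is probably expressed untagged, although the record does not state this explicitly.

The plasmid is selected with ampicillin through the β-lactamase gene. It replicates from a pBR322-type ColE1 origin accompanied by the bom site and the rop gene, which fits its listing as low copy. An f1 origin allows production of single-stranded DNA. The short tetracycline-resistance fragments and the small solubility-tag match are backbone remnants or annotation artefacts, not functional elements. The stated purpose is production of recombinant E. coli DHFR, and the associated work concerns kinetic analysis of the enzyme and site-directed mutants.
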