Addgene plasmid #109055: pET22b-ecDHFR
Purpose: Bacterial expression of E.coli DHFR protein
Depositing lab: Stephen Benkovic. Depositing organization: Pennsylvania State University. Publication: Evidence for a functional role of the dynamics of glycine-121 of Escherichia coli dihydrofolate reductase obtained from kinetic analysis of a site-directed mutant. Cameron CE, Benkovic SJ. Biochemistry. 1997 Dec 16;36(50):15792-800. doi: 10.1021/bi9716231. PubMed 9398309.
Backbone
  Vector backbone: pET22b
  Backbone manufacturer: Novagen
  Backbone size w/o insert (bp): 5493
  Vector type: Bacterial Expression
Growth in bacteria
  Bacterial resistance: Ampicillin, 100 μg/mL
  Growth temperature: 37°C
  Growth strain: DH5alpha
  Copy number: Low Copy
Gene/Insert
  Gene/Insert name: ecDHFR (alt names: dihydrofolate reductase; folA)
  Species: E.coli
  Insert size (bp): 480
  Promoter: T7
  Cloning method: Restriction Enzyme; 5′ cloning site NdeI (not destroyed); 3′ cloning site BamHI (not destroyed)
  Sequencing primers: 5′ TAATACGACTCACTATAGGG
Terms and licenses: Academic/Nonprofit Terms; Industry Terms: Not Available to Industry
How to cite: pET22b-ecDHFR was a gift from Stephen Benkovic (Addgene plasmid # 109055 ; http://n2t.net/addgene:109055 ; RRID:Addgene_109055)
