>Addgene plasmid #109055 | pET22b-ecDHFR | depositor partial sequence | sequence record 205798 | T7 forward primer
AGGAGATATACATATGATCAGTCTGATTGCGGCGCTAGCGGTAGATCGCGTTATCGGCATGGAAAACGCC
ATGCCATGGAACCTGCCTGCCGATCTCGCCTGGTTTAAACGCAACACCTTAAATAAACCCGTGATTATGG
GGCGCCATACCTGGGAATCAATCGGTAGGCCTTTGCCCGGCCGCAAAAATATTATCCTCAGCAGTCAACC
CGGGACCGATGATCGGGTTACCTGGGTTAAATCGGTCGACGAAGCCATCGCGGCGTGTGGTGACGTACCA
GAAATCATGGTGATTGGCGGCGGACGCGTTTATGAACAGTTCTTGCCAAAAGCGCAAAAACTGTATCTGA
CGCATATCGATGCAGAAGTGGAAGGCGACACCCATTTTCCGGATTACGAGCCGGATGACTGGGAATCGGT
ATTCAGCGAATTCCACGATGCTGATGCGCAGAACTCGCATAGCTATTGTTTCGAAATCCTCGAGCGTCGT
TAAGGATCCGAATTCGAGCTCCGTCGACAAGCTTGCGGCC
